Addgene plasmid #152292: pGBW-m4134505
Purpose: Mammalian expression plasmid for SARS-CoV-2 N (nucleocapsid)
Depositing lab: Ginkgo Bioworks & Benjie Chen. Depositing organization: Ginkgo Bioworks.
Backbone
  Vector backbone: pTwist_CMV_6
  Backbone size w/o insert (bp): 4180
  Vector type: Mammalian Expression
Growth in bacteria
  Bacterial resistance: Ampicillin, 100 μg/mL
  Growth temperature: 37°C
  Growth strain: DH5alpha
  Copy number: High Copy
Gene/Insert
  Gene/Insert name: SARS-CoV-2 N (nucleocapsid) (alt names: nucleocapsid phosphoprotein; N protein)
  Species: Severe acute respiratory syndrome coronavirus 2
  Insert size (bp): 1253
  Mutation: wt
  Entrez Gene: N (a.k.a. GU280_gp10)
  Promoter: CMV
  Tag / fusion protein: Cleavable TEV;HA (C terminal on backbone)
  Cloning method: Unknown
Resource information
  A portion of this plasmid was derived from a plasmid made by: GinkgoBioworks
Depositor comments: NCBI reference sequence: YP_009724397.2
How to cite: pGBW-m4134505 was a gift from Ginkgo Bioworks & Benjie Chen (Addgene plasmid # 152292 ; http://n2t.net/addgene:152292 ; RRID:Addgene_152292)
