[The description below was written by a language model from this plasmid's Addgene catalogue record and pLannotate feature annotations shown in this document.]
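Description:
pGBW-m4134505 is a mammalian expression plasmid built on the pTwist_CMV_6 backbone that carries the wild-type nucleocapsid (N) gene of SARS-CoV-2. It is maintained in E. coli through a high-copy ColE1/pUC-type origin of replication and selected with ampicillin via a full-length β-lactamase (AmpR) gene. The sequenced plasmid is about 5.5 kb, consistent with a roughly 4.2 kb backbone plus an insert of about 1.25 kb. No mammalian selection marker is annotated, which suggests the plasmid is suited mainly to transient transfection.

The N open reading frame sits downstream of the human cytomegalovirus immediate-early enhancer and promoter, which drive strong constitutive transcription in most mammalian cell lines, and is followed by an SV40 polyadenylation signal for transcript processing. According to the catalogue entry, the backbone supplies a C-terminal tag consisting of a TEV protease cleavage site and an HA epitope. These short elements are not called out separately in the feature table, but there is unannotated space between the end of the N coding sequence and the poly(A) signal. Such a tag would allow detection or immunoprecipitation of N with anti-HA antibodies and its optional removal by TEV protease. The expression unit and the bacterial maintenance region are flanked by insulating elements, including β-globin insulator fragments, rrnG and T7 transcription terminators, and a synthetic poly(A) signal upstream of the CMV enhancer, which limit read-through transcription between modules. The N protein packages the viral RNA genome into the ribonucleocapsid, so this construct lends itself to producing tagged N in mammalian cells for studies of its localisation, interactions or function, although the record states only that it is intended for N expression.
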