Features (pLannotate 1.2.2; 17 found; start..end, strand, type, name):
      1..304     +  enhancer       CMV enhancer: human cytomegalovirus immediate early enhancer
    377..394     -  promoter       CMV promoter (fragment): human cytomegalovirus (CMV) immediate early promoter
    457..508     +  promoter       CMVd2 promoter: truncated human cytomegalovirus (CMV) immediate early promoter that yields moderately reduced expression relative to the full-length promoter
    583..1839    +  CDS            N: NCAP_SARS2 - Experimental evidence at protein level: Swiss-Prot protein existence level 1. Packages the positive strand viral genome RNA into a helical ribonucleocapsid (RNP) and plays a fundamental role during virion assembly through its interactions with the viral genome and membrane protein M. Plays an important role in enhancing the efficiency of subgenomic viral RNA transcription as well as viral replication (By similarity). May modulate transforming growth factor-beta signaling by binding host smad3 (By similarity). From Severe acute respiratory syndrome coronavirus 2 (2019-nCoV) (SARS-C
   1940..2061    -  polyA_signal   SV40 poly(A) signal: SV40 polyadenylation signal
   2084..2153    -  CDS            large T antigen (fragment): large T antigen from SV40 (simian virus 40)
   2176..2222    +  terminator     T7 terminator: transcription terminator for bacteriophage T7 RNA polymerase
   2252..2388    +  terminator     rrnG terminator: transcription terminator from the E. coli ribosomal RNA rrnG operon (Albrechtsen et al., 1991)
   2433..2504    +  misc_feature   3' β-globin insulator: insulator downstream of the human β-globin locus (Farrell et al., 2002)
   2730..3318    -  rep_origin     ori: high-copy-number ColE1/pMB1/pBR322/pUC origin of replication
   3490..3554    -  CDS            bla(M) (fragment): β-lactamase lacking the signal sequence; bla(M); allows cytosolic expression of β-lactamase
   4064..4924    +  CDS            AmpR: β-lactamase; bla; confers resistance to ampicillin, carbenicillin, and related antibiotics
   4937..5073    +  terminator     rrnG terminator: transcription terminator from the E. coli ribosomal RNA rrnG operon (Albrechtsen et al., 1991)
   5225..5296    +  misc_feature   5' β-globin insulator: insulator upstream of the human β-globin locus (Farrell et al., 2002)
   5301..5347    -  terminator     T7 terminator: transcription terminator for bacteriophage T7 RNA polymerase
   5365..5413    -  polyA_signal   poly(A) signal: synthetic polyadenylation signal
   5444..5493    +  enhancer       CMV enhancer (fragment): human cytomegalovirus immediate early enhancer
>Addgene plasmid #152292 | pGBW-m4134505 | addgene full sequence | sequence record 311987 | Addgene NGS Result
CGTTACATAACTTACGGTAAATGGCCCGCCTGGCTGACCGCCCAACGACCCCCGCCCATTGACGTCAATA
ATGACGTATGTTCCCATAGTAACGCCAATAGGGACTTTCCATTGACGTCAATGGGTGGAGTATTTACGGT
AAACTGCCCACTTGGCAGTACATCAAGTGTATCATATGCCAAGTACGCCCCCTATTGACGTCAATGACGG
TAAATGGCCCGCCTGGCATTATGCCCAGTACATGACCTTATGGGACTTTCCTACTTGGCAGTACATCTAC
GTATTAGTCATCGCTATTACCATGCTGATGCGGTTTTGGCAGTACATCAATGGGCGTGGATAGCGGTTTG
ACTCACGGGGATTTCCAAGTCTCCACCCCATTGACGTCAATGGGAGTTTGTTTTGGCACCAAAATCAACG
GGACTTTCCAAAATGTCGTAACAACTCCGCCCCATTGACGCAAATGGGCGGTAGGCGTGTACGGTGGGAG
GTCTATATAAGCAGAGCTGGTTTAGTGAACCGTCAGATCAGATCTTTGTCGATCCTACCATCCACTCGAC
ACACCCGCCAGCGGCCGCCACCATGTCTGATAATGGACCACAGAACCAACGCAATGCACCCCGAATCACT
TTTGGCGGTCCGTCCGACAGTACCGGGAGCAACCAGAACGGCGAAAGATCGGGAGCTCGTTCAAAACAGC
GGAGGCCTCAAGGGTTACCCAATAACACGGCCAGCTGGTTCACAGCGTTGACCCAGCATGGCAAGGAGGA
CCTCAAGTTCCCTCGGGGTCAGGGGGTCCCAATAAATACAAACAGTTCCCCTGATGACCAAATTGGATAC
TATAGACGCGCTACTAGGAGGATCCGTGGCGGGGATGGAAAAATGAAGGACCTTTCTCCCAGATGGTACT
TTTATTACCTGGGTACTGGCCCAGAGGCCGGTCTACCGTATGGAGCAAACAAAGATGGCATTATTTGGGT
GGCCACGGAAGGAGCACTGAATACCCCAAAGGATCACATCGGCACCCGGAATCCAGCCAACAATGCTGCT
ATCGTTCTGCAACTCCCCCAGGGGACAACATTGCCTAAAGGCTTCTATGCCGAGGGCAGTAGAGGTGGCA
GCCAGGCGTCCTCACGCAGCTCTTCTCGATCTCGGAACAGCTCAAGAAATTCCACTCCCGGGAGTTCCCG
AGGAACCAGCCCAGCAAGGATGGCTGGCAATGGTGGAGATGCCGCTCTGGCCCTACTTCTGCTGGACCGC
CTCAATCAGTTAGAATCAAAGATGTCGGGGAAGGGGCAGCAACAGCAGGGACAGACCGTAACTAAAAAGA
GTGCAGCGGAGGCCTCTAAAAAGCCTCGGCAGAAACGTACGGCAACAAAGGCTTACAACGTGACCCAGGC
CTTTGGCCGTAGAGGACCCGAACAGACACAAGGGAACTTTGGTGACCAAGAGTTGATAAGGCAGGGAACC
GACTACAAACACTGGCCTCAGATCGCCCAATTCGCACCGAGCGCGAGCGCATTTTTCGGAATGTCACGAA
TTGGCATGGAGGTGACACCTTCGGGAACCTGGCTGACATACACTGGCGCCATAAAGCTCGATGACAAAGA
TCCCAACTTCAAGGATCAAGTCATCTTGCTGAATAAGCATATTGACGCGTATAAAACTTTTCCACCCACG
GAACCGAAGAAGGACAAGAAAAAGAAAGCTGATGAGACACAGGCGCTTCCACAAAGGCAGAAAAAGCAGC
AGACGGTTACTCTACTGCCCGCCGCAGACCTAGATGACTTCTCCAAACAGCTTCAGCAGTCTATGAGTAG
CGCCGACTCAACCCAAGCTGAAAACCTTTACTTTCAGTCGTACCCCTATGACGTACCAGATTATGCGTAA
GCTAGCTTGACTGACTGAGATACAGCGTACCTTCAGCTCACAGACATGATAAGATACATTGATGAGTTTG
GACAAACCACAACTAGAATGCAGTGAAAAAAATGCTTTATTTGTGAAATTTGTGATGCTATTGCTTTATT
TGTAACCATTATAAGCTGCAATAAACAAGTTAACAACAACAATTGCATTCATTTTATGTTTCAGGTTCAG
GGGGAGGTGTGGGAGGTTTTTTAAAGCAAGTAAAACCTCTACAAATGTGGTATTGGCCCATCTCTATCGG
TATCGTAGCATAACCCCTTGGGGCCTCTAAACGGGTCTTGAGGGGTTTTTTGTGCCCCTCGGGCCGGATT
GCTATCTACCGGCATTGGCGCAGAAAAAAATGCCTGATGCGACGCTGCGCGTCTTATACTCCCACATATG
CCAGATTCAGCAACGGATACGGCTTCCCCAACTTGCCCACTTCCATACGTGTCCTCCTTACCAGAAATTT
ATCCTTAAGGTCGTCAGCTATCCTGCAGGCGATCTCTCGATTTCGATCAAGACATTCCTTTAATGGTCTT
TTCTGGACACCACTAGGGGTCAGAAGTAGTTCATCAAACTTTCTTCCCTCCCTAATCTCATTGGTTACCT
TGGGCTATCGAAACTTAATTAACCAGTCAAGTCAGCTACTTGGCGAGATCGACTTGTCTGGGTTTCGACT
ACGCTCAGAATTGCGTCAGTCAAGTTCGATCTGGTCCTTGCTATTGCACCCGTTCTCCGATTACGAGTTT
CATTTAAATCATGTGAGCAAAAGGCCAGCAAAAGGCCAGGAACCGTAAAAAGGCCGCGTTGCTGGCGTTT
TTCCATAGGCTCCGCCCCCCTGACGAGCATCACAAAAATCGACGCTCAAGTCAGAGGTGGCGAAACCCGA
CAGGACTATAAAGATACCAGGCGTTTCCCCCTGGAAGCTCCCTCGTGCGCTCTCCTGTTCCGACCCTGCC
GCTTACCGGATACCTGTCCGCCTTTCTCCCTTCGGGAAGCGTGGCGCTTTCTCATAGCTCACGCTGTAGG
TATCTCAGTTCGGTGTAGGTCGTTCGCTCCAAGCTGGGCTGTGTGCACGAACCCCCCGTTCAGCCCGACC
GCTGCGCCTTATCCGGTAACTATCGTCTTGAGTCCAACCCGGTAAGACACGACTTATCGCCACTGGCAGC
AGCCACTGGTAACAGGATTAGCAGAGCGAGGTATGTAGGCGGTGCTACAGAGTTCTTGAAGTGGTGGCCT
AACTACGGCTACACTAGAAGAACAGTATTTGGTATCTGCGCTCTGCTGAAGCCAGTTACCTTCGGAAAAA
GAGTTGGTAGCTCTTGATCCGGCAAACAAACCACCGCTGGTAGCGGTGGTTTTTTTGTTTGCAAGCAGCA
GATTACGCGCAGAAAAAAAGGATCTCAAGAAGATCCTTTGATCTTTTCTACGGGGTCTGACGCTCAGTGG
AACGAAAACTCACGTTAAGGGATTTTGGTCATGAGATTATCAAAAAGGATCTTCACCTAGATCCTTTTAA
ATTAAAAATGAAGTTTTAAATCAATCTAAAGTATATATGAGTAAACTTGGTCTGACAGTTACCAATGCTT
AATCAGTGAGGCACCTATCTCAGCGATCTGTCTATTTCGTTCATCCATAGTTGCATTTAAATTTCCGAAC
TCTCCAAGGCCCTCGTCGGAAAATCTTCAAACCTTTCGTCCGATCCATCTTGCAGGCTACCTCTCGAACG
AACTATCGCAAGTCTCTTGGCCGGCCTTGCGCCTTGGCTATTGCTTGGCAGCGCCTATCGCCAGGTATTA
CTCCAATCCCGAATATCCGAGATCGGGATCACCCGAGAGAAGTTCAACCTACATCCTCAATCCCGATCTA
TCCGAGATCCGAGGAATATCGAAATCGGGGCGCGCCTGGTGTACCGAGAACGATCCTCTCAGTGCGAGTC
TCGACGATCCATATCGTTGCTTGGCAGTCAGCCAGTCGGAATCCAGCTTGGGACCCAGGAAGTCCAATCG
TCAGATATTGTACTCAAGCCTGGTCACGGCAGCGTACCGATCTGTTTAAACCTAGATATTGATAGTCTGA
TCGGTCAACGTATAATCGAGTCCTAGCTTTTGCAAACATCTATCAAGAGACAGGATCAGCAGGAGGCTTT
CGCATGAGTATTCAACATTTCCGTGTCGCCCTTATTCCCTTTTTTGCGGCATTTTGCCTTCCTGTTTTTG
CTCACCCAGAAACGCTGGTGAAAGTAAAAGATGCTGAAGATCAGTTGGGTGCGCGAGTGGGTTACATCGA
ACTGGATCTCAACAGCGGTAAGATCCTTGAGAGTTTTCGCCCCGAAGAACGCTTTCCAATGATGAGCACT
TTTAAAGTTCTGCTATGTGGCGCGGTATTATCCCGTATTGACGCCGGGCAAGAGCAACTCGGTCGCCGCA
TACACTATTCTCAGAATGACTTGGTTGAGTATTCACCAGTCACAGAAAAGCATCTTACGGATGGCATGAC
AGTAAGAGAATTATGCAGTGCTGCCATAACCATGAGTGATAACACTGCGGCCAACTTACTTCTGACAACG
ATTGGAGGACCGAAGGAGCTAACCGCTTTTTTGCACAACATGGGGGATCATGTAACTCGCCTTGATCGTT
GGGAACCGGAGCTGAATGAAGCCATACCAAACGACGAGCGTGACACCACGATGCCTGTAGCAATGGCAAC
AACCTTGCGTAAACTATTAACTGGCGAACTACTTACTCTAGCTTCCCGGCAACAGTTGATAGACTGGATG
GAGGCGGATAAAGTTGCAGGACCACTTCTGCGCTCGGCCCTTCCGGCTGGCTGGTTTATTGCTGATAAAT
CTGGAGCCGGTGAGCGTGGGTCTCGCGGTATCATTGCAGCACTGGGGCCAGATGGTAAGCCCTCCCGTAT
CGTAGTTATCTACACGACGGGGAGTCAGGCAACTATGGATGAACGAAATAGACAGATCGCTGAGATAGGT
GCCTCACTGATTAAGCATTGGTAACCGATTCTAGGTGCATTGGCGCAGAAAAAAATGCCTGATGCGACGC
TGCGCGTCTTATACTCCCACATATGCCAGATTCAGCAACGGATACGGCTTCCCCAACTTGCCCACTTCCA
TACGTGTCCTCCTTACCAGAAATTTATCCTTAAGATCCCGAATCGTTTAAACTCGACTCTGGCTCTATCG
AATCTCCGTCGTTTCGAGCTTACGCGAACAGCCGTGGCGCTCATTTGCTCGTCGGGCATCGAATCTCGTC
AGCTATCGTCAGCTTACCTTTTTGGCAGCGATCGCGGCTCCCGACATCTTGGACCATTAGCTCCACAGGT
ATCTTCTTCCCTCTAGTGGTCATAACAGCAGCTTCAGCTACCTCTCAATTCAAAAAACCCCTCAAGACCC
GTTTAGAGGCCCCAAGGGGTTATGCTATCAATCGTTGCGTTACACACACAAAAAACCAACACACATCCAT
CTTCGATGGATAGCGATTTTATTATCTAACTGCTGATCGAGTGTAGCCAGATCTAGTAATCAATTACGGG
GTCATTAGTTCATAGCCCATATATGGAGTTCCG
